>Addgene plasmid #214140 | pACEBac1-PSMB1-PSMB2-PSMB3-PSMB4-TEV-2xSTII-PSMB5-PSMB6-PSMB7 | addgene full sequence | sequence record 431241 | Addgene NGS Result
ACCGGTTGACTTGGGTCAACTGTCAGACCAAGTTTACTCATATATACTTTAGATTGATTTAAAACTTCAT
TTTTAATTTAAAAGGATCTAGGTGAAGATCCTTTTTGATAATCTCATGACCAAAATCCCTTAACGTGAGT
TTTCGTTCCACTGAGCGTCAGACCCCGTAGAAAAGATCAAAGGATCTTCTTGAGATCCTTTTTTTCTGCG
CGTAATCTGCTGCTTGCAAACAAAAAAACCACCGCTACCAGCGGTGGTTTGTTTGCCGGATCAAGAGCTA
CCAACTCTTTTTCCGAAGGTAACTGGCTTCAGCAGAGCGCAGATACCAAATACTGTTCTTCTAGTGTAGC
CGTAGTTAGGCCACCACTTCAAGAACTCTGTAGCACCGCCTACATACCTCGCTCTGCTAATCCTGTTACC
AGTGGCTGCTGCCAGTGGCGATAAGTCGTGTCTTACCGGGTTGGACTCAAGACGATAGTTACCGGATAAG
GCGCAGCGGTCGGGCTGAACGGGGGGTTCGTGCACACAGCCCAGCTTGGAGCGAACGACCTACACCGAAC
TGAGATACCTACAGCGTGAGCTATGAGAAAGCGCCACGCTTCCCGAAGGGAGAAAGGCGGACAGGTATCC
GGTAAGCGGCAGGGTCGGAACAGGAGAGCGCACGAGGGAGCTTCCAGGGGGAAACGCCTGGTATCTTTAT
AGTCCTGTCGGGTTTCGCCACCTCTGACTTGAGCGTCGATTTTTGTGATGCTCGTCAGGGGGGCGGAGCC
TATGGAAAAACGCCAGCAACGCGGCCTTTTTACGGTTCCTGGCCTTTTGCTGGCCTTTTGCTCACATGTT
CTTTCCTGCGTTATCCCCTGATTGACTTGGGTCGCTCTTCCTGTGGATGCGCAGATGCCCTGCGTAAGCG
GGTGTGGGCGGACAATAAAGTCTTAAACTGAACAAAATAGATCTAAACTATGACAATAAAGTCTTAAACT
AGACAGAATAGTTGTAAACTGAAATCAGTCCAGTTATGCTGTGAAAAAGCATACTGGACTTTTGTTATGG
CTAAAGCAAACTCTTCATTTTCTGAAGTGCAAATTGCCCGTCGTATTAAAGAGGGGCGTGGCCAAGGGCA
TGTAAAGACTATATTCGCGGCGTTGTGACAATTTACCGAACAACTCCGCGGCCGGGAAGCCGATCTCGGC
TTGAACGAATTGTTAGGTGGCGGTACTTGGGTCGATATCAAAGTGCATCACTTCTTCCCGTATGCCCAAC
TTTGTATAGAGAGCCACTGCGGGATCGTCACCGTAATCTGCTTGCACGTAGATCACATAAGCACCAAGCG
CGTTGGCCTCATGCTTGAGGAGATTGATGAGCGCGGTGGCAATGCCCTGCCTCCGGTGCTCGCCGGAGAC
TGCGAGATCATAGATATAGATCTCACTACGCGGCTGCTCAAACTTGGGCAGAACGTAAGCCGCGAGAGCG
CCAACAACCGCTTCTTGGTCGAAGGCAGCAAGCGCGATGAATGTCTTACTACGGAGCAAGTTCCCGAGGT
AATCGGAGTCCGGCTGATGTTGGGAGTAGGTGGCTACGTCTCCGAACTCACGACCGAAAAGATCAAGAGC
AGCCCGCATGGATTTGACTTGGTCAGGGCCGAGCCTACATGTGCGAATGATGCCCATACTTGAGCCACCT
AACTTTGTTTTAGGGCGACTGCCCTGCTGCGTAACATCGTTGCTGCTGCGTAACATCGTTGCTGCTCCAT
AACATCAAACATCGACCCACGGCGTAACGCGCTTGCTGCTTGGATGCCCGAGGCATAGACTGTACAAAAA
AACAGTCATAACAAGCCATGAAAACCGCCACTGCGCCGTTACCACCGCTGCGTTCGGTCAAGGTTCTGGA
CCAGTTGCGTGAGCGCATACGCTACTTGCATTACAGTTTACGAACCGAACAGGCTTATGTCAACTGGGTT
CGTGCCTTCATCCGTTTCCACGGTGTGCGTCACCCGGCAACCTTGGGCAGCAGCGAAGTCGCCATAACTT
CGTATAGCATACATTATACGAAGTTATCTGTAACTATAACGGTCCTAAGGTAGCGAGTTTAAACACTAGT
ATCGATTCGCGACCTACTCCGGAATATTAATAGATCATGGAGATAATTAAAATGATAACCATCTCGCAAA
TAAATAAGTATTTTACTGTTTTCGTAACAGTTTTGTAATAAAAAAACCTATAAATATTCCGGATTATTCA
TACCGTCCCACCATCGGGCGCGGATCCCGGTCCGAAGCGCGCGGAATTC
[723 nt withheld, positions 2290-3012]
TGATAAGCGGCCGCTTTCGAATCTAGAGCCTGCAGTCTCGACAAGCTTGTCGAGAAGTACTAGAGGATCA
TAATCAGCCATACCACATTTGTAGAGGTTTTACTTGCTTTAAAAAACCTCCCACACCTCCCCCTGAACCT
GAAACATAAAATGAATGCAATTGTTGTTGTTAACTTGTTTATTGCAGCTTATAATGGTTACAAATAAAGC
AATAGCATCACAAATTTCACAAATAAAGCATTTTTTTCACTGCATTCTAGTTGTGGTTTGTCCAAACTCA
TCAATGTATCTTATCATGTCTGGATCTGATCACTGCTTGAGCCTAGAAGATCCGGCTGCTAACAAAGCCC
GAAAGGAAGCTGAGTTGGCTGCTGCCACCGCTGAGCAATAACTATCATAACCATTTAAATAAACTGGATA
CTATTGCACGTTTAAATCGACCTACTCCGGAATATTAATAGATCATGGAGATAATTAAAATGATAACCAT
CTCGCAAATAAATAAGTATTTTACTGTTTTCGTAACAGTTTTGTAATAAAAAAACCTATAAATATTCCGG
ATTATTCATACCGTCCCACCATCGGGCGCGGATCCCGGTCCGAAGCGCGCGGAATTC
[603 nt withheld, positions 3630-4232]
TAATGAGCGGCCGCTTTCGAATCTAGAGCCTGCAGTCTCGACAAGCTTGTCGAGAAGTACTAGAGGATCA
TAATCAGCCATACCACATTTGTAGAGGTTTTACTTGCTTTAAAAAACCTCCCACACCTCCCCCTGAACCT
GAAACATAAAATGAATGCAATTGTTGTTGTTAACTTGTTTATTGCAGCTTATAATGGTTACAAATAAAGC
AATAGCATCACAAATTTCACAAATAAAGCATTTTTTTCACTGCATTCTAGTTGTGGTTTGTCCAAACTCA
TCAATGTATCTTATCATGTCTGGATCTGATCACTGCTTGAGCCTAGAAGATCCGGCTGCTAACAAAGCCC
GAAAGGAAGCTGAGTTGGCTGCTGCCACCGCTGAGCAATAACTATCATAACCATTTAAATAAACCTAATG
ATGCCTGATGTTTAAATCGACCTACTCCGGAATATTAATAGATCATGGAGATAATTAAAATGATAACCAT
CTCGCAAATAAATAAGTATTTTACTGTTTTCGTAACAGTTTTGTAATAAAAAAACCTATAAATATTCCGG
ATTATTCATACCGTCCCACCATCGGGCGCGGATCCCGGTCCGAAGCGCGCGGAATTC
[615 nt withheld, positions 4850-5464]
TAATGAGCGGCCGCTTTCGAATCTAGAGCCTGCAGTCTCGACAAGCTTGTCGAGAAGTACTAGAGGATCA
TAATCAGCCATACCACATTTGTAGAGGTTTTACTTGCTTTAAAAAACCTCCCACACCTCCCCCTGAACCT
GAAACATAAAATGAATGCAATTGTTGTTGTTAACTTGTTTATTGCAGCTTATAATGGTTACAAATAAAGC
AATAGCATCACAAATTTCACAAATAAAGCATTTTTTTCACTGCATTCTAGTTGTGGTTTGTCCAAACTCA
TCAATGTATCTTATCATGTCTGGATCTGATCACTGCTTGAGCCTAGAAGATCCGGCTGCTAACAAAGCCC
GAAAGGAAGCTGAGTTGGCTGCTGCCACCGCTGAGCAATAACTATCATAACCATTTAAATAAACGGTTCA
CATAGCTTAGTTTAAATCGACCTACTCCGGAATATTAATAGATCATGGAGATAATTAAAATGATAACCAT
CTCGCAAATAAATAAGTATTTTACTGTTTTCGTAACAGTTTTGTAATAAAAAAACCTATAAATATTCCGG
ATTATTCATACCGTCCCACCATCGGGCGCGGATCCCGGTCCGAAGCGCGCGGAATTCATGGAAGCGTTTT
TGGGGTCGCGGTCCGGACTTTGGGCGGGGGGTCCGGCCCCAGGACAGTTTTACCGCATTCCGTCCACTCC
CGATTCCTTCATGGATCCGGCGTCTGCACTTTACAGAGGTCCAATCACGCGGACCCAGAACCCCATGGTG
ACCGGGACCTCAGTCCTCGGCGTTAAGTTCGAGGGCGGAGTGGTGATTGCCGCAGACATGCTGGGATCCT
ACGGCTCCTTGGCTCGTTTCCGCAACATCTCTCGCATTATGCGAGTCAACAACAGTACCATGCTGGGTGC
CTCTGGCGACTACGCTGATTTCCAGTATTTGAAGCAAGTTCTCGGCCAGATGGTGATTGATGAGGAGCTT
CTGGGAGATGGACACAGCTATAGTCCTAGAGCTATTCATTCATGGCTGACCAGGGCCATGTACAGCCGGC
GCTCGAAGATGAACCCTTTGTGGAACACCATGGTCATCGGAGGCTATGCTGATGGAGAGAGCTTCCTCGG
TTATGTGGACATGCTTGGTGTAGCCTATGAAGCCCCTTCGCTGGCCACTGGTTATGGTGCATACTTGGCT
CAGCCTCTGCTGCGAGAAGTTCTGGAGAAGCAGCCAGTGCTAAGCCAGACCGAGGCCCGCGACTTAGTAG
AACGCTGCATGCGAGTGCTGTACTACCGAGATGCCCGTTCTTACAACCGGTTTCAAACCGCCACTGTCAC
CGAAAAAGGTGTTGAAATAGAGGGACCATTGTCTACAGAGACCAACTGGGATATTGCCCACATGATCAGT
GGCTTTGAAGAGGATCTGTACTTTCAGTCTGTCGACAGTGCTTGGAGCCATCCACAGTTTGAGAAAGGTG
GAGGCTCTGGCGGGGGTAGCGGGGGCAGTGCCTGGTCTCACCCACAATTCGAAAAGTGATAAGCGGCCGC
TTTCGAATCTAGAGCCTGCAGTCTCGACAAGCTTGTCGAGAAGTACTAGAGGATCATAATCAGCCATACC
ACATTTGTAGAGGTTTTACTTGCTTTAAAAAACCTCCCACACCTCCCCCTGAACCTGAAACATAAAATGA
ATGCAATTGTTGTTGTTAACTTGTTTATTGCAGCTTATAATGGTTACAAATAAAGCAATAGCATCACAAA
TTTCACAAATAAAGCATTTTTTTCACTGCATTCTAGTTGTGGTTTGTCCAAACTCATCAATGTATCTTAT
CATGTCTGGATCTGATCACTGCTTGAGCCTAGAAGATCCGGCTGCTAACAAAGCCCGAAAGGAAGCTGAG
TTGGCTGCTGCCACCGCTGAGCAATAACTATCATAACCATTTAAATAAACACTGACATTGACTTGGTTTC
CTAGGGTATACCCATCTAAGGTAGCGAGTTTAAACACTAGTATCGATTCGCGACCTACTCCGGAATATTA
ATAGATCATGGAGATAATTAAAATGATAACCATCTCGCAAATAAATAAGTATTTTACTGTTTTCGTAACA
GTTTTGTAATAAAAAAACCTATAAATATTCCGGATTATTCATACCGTCCCACCATCGGGCGCGGATCCCG
GTCCGAAGCGCGCGGAATTC
[789 nt withheld, positions 7655-8443]
TGATAAGCGGCCGCTTTCGAATCTAGAGCCTGCAGTCTCGACAAGCTTGTCGAGAAGTACTAGAGGATCA
TAATCAGCCATACCACATTTGTAGAGGTTTTACTTGCTTTAAAAAACCTCCCACACCTCCCCCTGAACCT
GAAACATAAAATGAATGCAATTGTTGTTGTTAACTTGTTTATTGCAGCTTATAATGGTTACAAATAAAGC
AATAGCATCACAAATTTCACAAATAAAGCATTTTTTTCACTGCATTCTAGTTGTGGTTTGTCCAAACTCA
TCAATGTATCTTATCATGTCTGGATCTGATCACTGCTTGAGCCTAGAAGATCCGGCTGCTAACAAAGCCC
GAAAGGAAGCTGAGTTGGCTGCTGCCACCGCTGAGCAATAACTATCATAACCATTTAAATAAACTGGATA
CTATTGCACGTTTAAATCGACCTACTCCGGAATATTAATAGATCATGGAGATAATTAAAATGATAACCAT
CTCGCAAATAAATAAGTATTTTACTGTTTTCGTAACAGTTTTGTAATAAAAAAACCTATAAATATTCCGG
ATTATTCATACCGTCCCACCATCGGGCGCGGATCCCGGTCCGAAGCGCGCGGAATTCATGGCGGCTACCT
TACTAGCTGCTCGGGGAGCCGGGCCAGCACCGGCTTGGGGGCCGGAGGCATTCACTCCAGACTGGGAAAG
CCGAGAAGTTTCCACTGGGACGACTATCATGGCCGTGCAGTTTGACGGGGGCGTGGTTCTGGGGGCGGAC
TCCAGAACAACCACTGGGTCCTACATCGCCAATCGAGTGACTGACAAGCTGACACCTATTCACGACCGCA
TTTTCTGCTGTCGCTCAGGCTCAGCTGCTGATACCCAGGCAGTAGCTGATGCTGTCACCTACCAGCTCGG
TTTCCACAGCATTGAACTGAATGAGCCTCCACTGGTCCACACAGCAGCCAGCCTCTTTAAGGAGATGTGT
TACCGATACCGGGAAGACCTGATGGCGGGAATCATCATCGCAGGCTGGGACCCTCAAGAAGGAGGGCAGG
GGTACTCAGTGCCTATGGGGGGTATGATGGTAAGGCAGTCCTTTGCCATTGGAGGCTCCGGGAGCTCCTA
CATCTATGGCTATGTTGATGCTACCTACCGGGAAGGCATGACCAAGGAAGAGTGTCTGCAATTCACTGCC
AATGCTCTCGCTTTGGCCATGGAGCGGGATGGCTCCAGTGGAGGAGTGATCCGCCTGGCAGCCATTGCAG
AGTCAGGGGTAGAGCGGCAAGTACTTTTGGGAGACCAGATACCCAAATTCGCCGTTGCCACTTTACCACC
CGCCTGATAAGCGGCCGCTTTCGAATCTAGAGCCTGCAGTCTCGACAAGCTTGTCGAGAAGTACTAGAGG
ATCATAATCAGCCATACCACATTTGTAGAGGTTTTACTTGCTTTAAAAAACCTCCCACACCTCCCCCTGA
ACCTGAAACATAAAATGAATGCAATTGTTGTTGTTAACTTGTTTATTGCAGCTTATAATGGTTACAAATA
AAGCAATAGCATCACAAATTTCACAAATAAAGCATTTTTTTCACTGCATTCTAGTTGTGGTTTGTCCAAA
CTCATCAATGTATCTTATCATGTCTGGATCTGATCACTGCTTGAGCCTAGAAGATCCGGCTGCTAACAAA
GCCCGAAAGGAAGCTGAGTTGGCTGCTGCCACCGCTGAGCAATAACTATCATAACCATTTAAATAAACCT
AATGATGCCTGATGTTTAAATCGACCTACTCCGGAATATTAATAGATCATGGAGATAATTAAAATGATAA
CCATCTCGCAAATAAATAAGTATTTTACTGTTTTCGTAACAGTTTTGTAATAAAAAAACCTATAAATATT
CCGGATTATTCATACCGTCCCACCATCGGGCGCGGATCCCGGTCCGAAGCGCGCGGAATTC
[831 nt withheld, positions 10395-11225]
TGATAAGCGGCCGCTTTCGAATCTAGAGCCTGCAGTCTCGACAAGCTTGTCGAGAAGTACTAGAGGATCA
TAATCAGCCATACCACATTTGTAGAGGTTTTACTTGCTTTAAAAAACCTCCCACACCTCCCCCTGAACCT
GAAACATAAAATGAATGCAATTGTTGTTGTTAACTTGTTTATTGCAGCTTATAATGGTTACAAATAAAGC
AATAGCATCACAAATTTCACAAATAAAGCATTTTTTTCACTGCATTCTAGTTGTGGTTTGTCCAAACTCA
TCAATGTATCTTATCATGTCTGGATCTGATCACTGCTTGAGCCTAGAAGATCCGGCTGCTAACAAAGCCC
GAAAGGAAGCTGAGTTGGCTGCTGCCACCGCTGAGCAATAACTATCATAACCATTTAAATAAACGGTTCA
CATAGCTTAGTTTCCTAGGGTATACCCATCTAATTGGAACCAGATAAGTGAAATCTAGTTCCAAACTATT
TTGTCATTTTTAATTTTCGTATTAGCTTACGACGCTACACCCAGTTCCCATCTATTTTGTCACTCTTCCC
TAAATAATCCTTAAAAACTCCATTTCCACCCCTCCCAGTTCCCAACTATTTTGTCCGCCCACA
Features (pLannotate 1.2.2; 42 found; start..end, strand, type, name):
    190..778     +  rep_origin     ori: high-copy-number ColE1/pMB1/pBR322/pUC origin of replication
    913..1136    -  mobile_element Tn7R: mini-Tn7 element (right end of the Tn7 transposon) Tn7
   1203..1736    -  CDS            GmR: gentamycin acetyltransferase; aacC1; confers resistance to gentamycin
   1925..1953    -  promoter       Pc promoter: intI1 (promoter lies within the coding sequence); class 1 integron promoter
   2024..2057    +  protein_bind   loxP: Cre-mediated recombination occurs in the 8-bp core sequence (GCATACAT). Cre recombinase
   2134..2225    +  promoter       polyhedrin promoter: polh from Autographa californica; promoter for the baculovirus polyhedrin gene
   2290..3012    +  CDS            PSMB1 (sequence withheld): PSB1_HUMAN - Also known as PSC5. Experimental evidence at protein level: Swiss-Prot protein existence level 1. Non-catalytic component of the 20S core proteasome complex involved in the proteolytic degradation of most intracellular proteins. This complex plays numerous essential roles within the cell by associating with different regulatory particles. Associated with two 19S regulatory particles, forms the 26S proteasome and thus participates in the ATP-dependent degradation of ubiquitinated proteins. The 26S proteasome plays a key role in the maintenance of protein homeostasis by removing mis
   3078..3161    +  CDS            large T antigen (fragment): large T antigen from SV40 (simian virus 40)
   3184..3318    +  polyA_signal   SV40 poly(A) signal: SV40 polyadenylation signal
   3347..3396    +  CDS            SET1 (fragment): solubility-enhancement tag derived from T7 phage gene 10B
   3474..3565    +  promoter       polyhedrin promoter: polh from Autographa californica; promoter for the baculovirus polyhedrin gene
   3630..4232    +  CDS            PSMB2 (sequence withheld): PSB2_HUMAN - Experimental evidence at protein level: Swiss-Prot protein existence level 1. Non-catalytic component of the 20S core proteasome complex involved in the proteolytic degradation of most intracellular proteins. This complex plays numerous essential roles within the cell by associating with different regulatory particles. Associated with two 19S regulatory particles, forms the 26S proteasome and thus participates in the ATP-dependent degradation of ubiquitinated proteins. The 26S proteasome plays a key role in the maintenance of protein homeostasis by removing misfolded or damaged pr
   4298..4381    +  CDS            large T antigen (fragment): large T antigen from SV40 (simian virus 40)
   4404..4538    +  polyA_signal   SV40 poly(A) signal: SV40 polyadenylation signal
   4567..4616    +  CDS            SET1 (fragment): solubility-enhancement tag derived from T7 phage gene 10B
   4694..4785    +  promoter       polyhedrin promoter: polh from Autographa californica; promoter for the baculovirus polyhedrin gene
   4850..5464    +  CDS            PSMB3 (sequence withheld): PSB3_HUMAN - Experimental evidence at protein level: Swiss-Prot protein existence level 1. Non-catalytic component of the 20S core proteasome complex involved in the proteolytic degradation of most intracellular proteins. This complex plays numerous essential roles within the cell by associating with different regulatory particles. Associated with two 19S regulatory particles, forms the 26S proteasome and thus participates in the ATP-dependent degradation of ubiquitinated proteins. The 26S proteasome plays a key role in the maintenance of protein homeostasis by removing misfolded or damaged pr
   5530..5613    +  CDS            large T antigen (fragment): large T antigen from SV40 (simian virus 40)
   5636..5770    +  polyA_signal   SV40 poly(A) signal: SV40 polyadenylation signal
   5799..5848    +  CDS            SET1 (fragment): solubility-enhancement tag derived from T7 phage gene 10B
   5926..6017    +  promoter       polyhedrin promoter: polh from Autographa californica; promoter for the baculovirus polyhedrin gene
   6082..6873    +  CDS            PSMB4: PSB4_HUMAN - Also known as PROS26. Experimental evidence at protein level: Swiss-Prot protein existence level 1. Non-catalytic component of the 20S core proteasome complex involved in the proteolytic degradation of most intracellular proteins. This complex plays numerous essential roles within the cell by associating with different regulatory particles. Associated with two 19S regulatory particles, forms the 26S proteasome and thus participates in the ATP-dependent degradation of ubiquitinated proteins. The 26S proteasome plays a key role in the maintenance of protein homeostasis by removing m
   6874..6891    +  CDS            TEV site (fragment): tobacco etch virus (TEV) protease recognition and cleavage site
   7056..7139    +  CDS            large T antigen (fragment): large T antigen from SV40 (simian virus 40)
   7162..7296    +  polyA_signal   SV40 poly(A) signal: SV40 polyadenylation signal
   7325..7374    +  CDS            SET1 (fragment): solubility-enhancement tag derived from T7 phage gene 10B
   7499..7590    +  promoter       polyhedrin promoter: polh from Autographa californica; promoter for the baculovirus polyhedrin gene
   7655..8443    +  CDS            PSMB5 (sequence withheld): PSB5_HUMAN - Also known as LMPX, MB1, X. Experimental evidence at protein level: Swiss-Prot protein existence level 1. Component of the 20S core proteasome complex involved in the proteolytic degradation of most intracellular proteins. This complex plays numerous essential roles within the cell by associating with different regulatory particles. Associated with two 19S regulatory particles, forms the 26S proteasome and thus participates in the ATP- dependent degradation of ubiquitinated proteins. The 26S proteasome plays a key role in the maintenance of protein homeostasis by removing misfolde
   8509..8592    +  CDS            large T antigen (fragment): large T antigen from SV40 (simian virus 40)
   8615..8749    +  polyA_signal   SV40 poly(A) signal: SV40 polyadenylation signal
   8778..8827    +  CDS            SET1 (fragment): solubility-enhancement tag derived from T7 phage gene 10B
   8905..8996    +  promoter       polyhedrin promoter: polh from Autographa californica; promoter for the baculovirus polyhedrin gene
   9061..9777    +  CDS            PSMB6: PSB6_HUMAN - Also known as LMPY, Y. Experimental evidence at protein level: Swiss-Prot protein existence level 1. Component of the 20S core proteasome complex involved in the proteolytic degradation of most intracellular proteins. This complex plays numerous essential roles within the cell by associating with different regulatory particles. Associated with two 19S regulatory particles, forms the 26S proteasome and thus participates in the ATP- dependent degradation of ubiquitinated proteins. The 26S proteasome plays a key role in the maintenance of protein homeostasis by removing misfolded or
   9843..9926    +  CDS            large T antigen (fragment): large T antigen from SV40 (simian virus 40)
   9949..10083   +  polyA_signal   SV40 poly(A) signal: SV40 polyadenylation signal
  10112..10161   +  CDS            SET1 (fragment): solubility-enhancement tag derived from T7 phage gene 10B
  10239..10330   +  promoter       polyhedrin promoter: polh from Autographa californica; promoter for the baculovirus polyhedrin gene
  10395..11225   +  CDS            PSMB7 (sequence withheld): PSB7_HUMAN - Also known as Z. Experimental evidence at protein level: Swiss-Prot protein existence level 1. Component of the 20S core proteasome complex involved in the proteolytic degradation of most intracellular proteins. This complex plays numerous essential roles within the cell by associating with different regulatory particles. Associated with two 19S regulatory particles, forms the 26S proteasome and thus participates in the ATP- dependent degradation of ubiquitinated proteins. The 26S proteasome plays a key role in the maintenance of protein homeostasis by removing misfolded or damage
  11291..11374   +  CDS            large T antigen (fragment): large T antigen from SV40 (simian virus 40)
  11397..11531   +  polyA_signal   SV40 poly(A) signal: SV40 polyadenylation signal
  11560..11609   +  CDS            SET1 (fragment): solubility-enhancement tag derived from T7 phage gene 10B
  11683..11848   -  mobile_element Tn7L: mini-Tn7 element (left end of the Tn7 transposon) Tn7
