[The description below was written by a language model from this plasmid's Addgene catalogue record and pLannotate feature annotations shown in this document.]
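Description:
pACEBac1-PSMB1-PSMB2-PSMB3-PSMB4-TEV-2xSTII-PSMB5-PSMB6-PSMB7 is an 11.8 kb baculovirus transfer plasmid built on the pACEBac1 backbone for co-expressing all seven human 20S proteasome core particle beta-subunits in insect cells. It replicates in E. coli from a high-copy ColE1/pUC-type origin and is selected with gentamicin through the aacC1 acetyltransferase gene driven by the Pc integron promoter. The depositor notes that this resistance gene carries a deletion that slightly reduces growth efficiency under selection compared with a wild-type marker. Tn7R and Tn7L ends flank the resistance gene and the whole expression array, so this segment can be moved by Tn7 transposition into a baculoviral bacmid to make recombinant virus. A single loxP site upstream of the first cassette allows Cre-mediated fusion with other loxP-bearing plasmids.

The payload is seven tandem, same-orientation cassettes, each with its own polyhedrin very-late promoter, one open reading frame (PSMB1 through PSMB7 in order) and an SV40 polyadenylation signal. The short "large T antigen" and "SET1" fragments repeated after each gene are probably annotation hits within the reused terminator and spacer sequence rather than functional coding parts. PSMB4 is followed directly by a TEV protease site, and the name and catalogue fields place a C-terminal twin-Strep-tag II after it, although the tag itself is not annotated in the feature table. The stated purpose assigns the tag to "beta7", which matches the protein nomenclature in which PSMB4 encodes the β7 subunit. The construct provides beta-subunits with a cleavable affinity handle for purification, and the associated work concerns chaperone-mediated assembly of the human 20S proteasome.
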