Addgene plasmid #214140: pACEBac1-PSMB1-PSMB2-PSMB3-PSMB4-TEV-2xSTII-PSMB5-PSMB6-PSMB7
Purpose: Insect cell expression of human 20S CP beta-subunits with a c-terminal twin-strep-tag on beta7
Depositing lab: Brenda Schulman. Depositing organization: Max Planck Institute of Biochemistry. Publication: Visualizing chaperone-mediated multistep assembly of the human 20S proteasome. Adolf F, Du J, Goodall EA, Walsh RM Jr, Rawson S, von Gronau S, Harper JW, Hanna J, Schulman BA. Nat Struct Mol Biol. 2024 Apr 10. doi: 10.1038/s41594-024-01268-9. PubMed 38600324.
Backbone
  Vector backbone: pACEBac1
  Total vector size (bp): 11848
  Vector type: Insect Expression
Growth in bacteria
  Bacterial resistance: Gentamicin, 10 μg/mL
  Growth temperature: 37°C
  Growth strain: DH5alpha
  Copy number: Unknown
Gene/Insert 1
  Gene/Insert name: PSMB1
  Species: H. sapiens (human)
  Entrez Gene: PSMB1 (a.k.a. HC5, NEDMHAL, PMSB1, PSC5)
  Promoter: polyhedrin
  Cloning method: Unknown
  Sequencing primers: 5′ n/a
Gene/Insert 2
  Gene/Insert name: PSMB2
  Species: H. sapiens (human)
  Entrez Gene: PSMB2 (a.k.a. HC7-I)
  Promoter: polyhedrin
  Cloning method: Unknown
  Sequencing primers: 5′ n/a
Gene/Insert 3
  Gene/Insert name: PSMB3
  Species: H. sapiens (human)
  Entrez Gene: PSMB3 (a.k.a. HC10-II)
  Promoter: polyhedrin
  Cloning method: Unknown
  Sequencing primers: 5′ n/a
Gene/Insert 4
  Gene/Insert name: PSMB4
  Species: H. sapiens (human)
  Entrez Gene: PSMB4 (a.k.a. HN3, HsN3, PRAAS3, PROS-26, PROS26)
  Promoter: polyhedrin
  Tag / fusion protein: 2xSTII (C terminal on insert)
  Cloning method: Unknown
  Sequencing primers: 5′ n/a
Gene/Insert 5
  Gene/Insert name: PSMB5
  Species: H. sapiens (human)
  Entrez Gene: PSMB5 (a.k.a. LMPX, MB1)
  Promoter: polyhedrin
  Cloning method: Unknown
  Sequencing primers: 5′ n/a
Gene/Insert 6
  Gene/Insert name: PSMB6
  Species: H. sapiens (human)
  Entrez Gene: PSMB6 (a.k.a. DELTA, LMPY)
  Promoter: polyhedrin
  Cloning method: Unknown
  Sequencing primers: 5′ n/a
Gene/Insert 7
  Gene/Insert name: PSMB7
  Species: H. sapiens (human)
  Entrez Gene: PSMB7
  Promoter: polyhedrin
  Cloning method: Unknown
  Sequencing primers: 5′ n/a
Terms and licenses: Academic/Nonprofit Terms; Industry Terms: Not Available to Industry
Depositor comments: Please note there is a deletion in Gentamycin that causes slightly reduced growth efficiency on (+Amp/Kan/Gen/Tet) compared to cells with a fully WT Gen resistance gene.
How to cite: pACEBac1-PSMB1-PSMB2-PSMB3-PSMB4-TEV-2xSTII-PSMB5-PSMB6-PSMB7 was a gift from Brenda Schulman (Addgene plasmid # 214140 ; http://n2t.net/addgene:214140 ; RRID:Addgene_214140)
